>Addgene plasmid #55678 | RASL11B | depositor partial sequence | sequence record 86224 | RASL11B
ATGCGCCTCATCCAGAACATGTGTACCATCGCAGAGTACCCCGCCCCAGGCAGCACCGCTGCCGACTGCT
GCCTGGGGGCTGCGGGCCGCCGGCTCGTTAAGATCGCCGTGGTAGGGGCCAGCGGCGTGGGCAAGACCGC
TTTGGTGGTCCGATTCCTCACTAAACGATTCATCGGGGACTACGAACGAAATGCAGGTAATCTCTACACA
AGACAAGTTCACATAGAAGGAGAAACGCTGGCTATTCAGGTCCAGGACACTCCGGGCATCCAGGTGCACG
AGAATGGCTTGAGTTGCAGCGAGCAGTTGAATCGCTGCATTCGCTGGGCAGATGCCGTCGTCCTCGTGTT
CTCCATCACGGACCACAAGAGCTACGAACTCATTAGCCAGCTCCACCAGCACGTGCAGCAGCTGCACCCG
GGCACTCGGCTGCCTGTGGTGTTGGTGGCTAACAAAGCTGACCTCCTACACGTCAAGCAGGTGGACCCTC
AGCTTGGCCTGCAACTGGCCAGCATGCTCGGCTGCTCCTTCTATGAAGTATCTGTCAGTGAAAATTACAA
CGACGTCTACAATGCTTTCCATGTCCTGTGCAAAGAAGTGAGCCCCAAGCAGCAGCCCAGCAGCACCCCC
GAGAAACGCAGAACTTCCCTCATCCCCAGACCCAAGTCGCCCAACATGCAAGACCTGAAGAGGAGGTTTA
AGCAGGCTCTGTCTGCCAAAGTGAGGACTGTCACGTCGGTCTGA
