>Addgene plasmid #55678 | RASL11B | depositor partial sequence | sequence record 86225 | pGEX2T backbone
ACGTTATCGACTGCACGGTGCACCAATGCTTCTGGCGTCAGGCAGCCATCGGAAGCTGTGGTATGGCTGT
GCAGGTCGTAAATCACTGCATAATTCGTGTCGCTCAAGGCGCACTCCCGTTCTGGATAATGTTTTTTGCG
CCGACATCATAACGGTTCTGGCAAATATTCTGAAATGAGCTGTTGACAATTAATCATCGGCTCGTATAAT
GTGTGGAATTGTGAGCGGATAACAATTTCACACAGGAAACAGTATTCATGTCCCCTATACTAGGTTATTG
GAAAATTAAGGGCCTTGTGCAACCCACTCGACTTCTTTTGGAATATCTTGAAGAAAAATATGAAGAGCAT
TTGTATGAGCGCGATGAAGGTGATAAATGGCGAAACAAAAAGTTTGAATTGGGTTTGGAGTTTCCCAATC
TTCCTTATTATATTGATGGTGATGTTAAATTAACACAGTCTATGGCCATCATACGTTATATAGCTGACAA
GCACAACATGTTGGGTGGTTGTCCAAAAGAGCGTGCAGAGATTTCAATGCTTGAAGGAGCGGTTTTGGAT
ATTAGATACGGTGTTTCGAGAATTGCATATAGTAAAGACTTTGAAACTCTCAAAGTTGATTTTCTTAGCA
AGCTACCTGAAATGCTGAAAATGTTCGAAGATCGTTTATGTCATAAAACATATTTAAATGGTGATCATGT
AACCCATCCTGACTTCATGTTGTATGACGCTCTTGATGTTGTTTTATACATGGACCCAATGTGCCTGGAT
GCGTTCCCAAAATTAGTTTGTTTTAAAAAACGTATTGAAGCTATCCCACAAATTGATAAGTACTTGAAAT
CCAGCAAGTATATAGCATGGCCTTTGCAGGGCTGGCAAGCCACGTTTGGTGGTGGCGACCATCCTCCAAA
ATCGGATCTGGTTCCGCGTGGATCCCCGGGAATTCATCGTGACTGACTGACGATCTGCCTCGCGCGTTTC
GGTGATGACGGTGAAAACCTCTGACACATGCAGCTCCCGGAGACGGTCACAGCTTGTCTGTAAGCGGATG
CCGGGAGCAGACAAGCCCGTCAGGGCGCGTCAGCGGGTGTTGGCGGGTGTCGGGGCGCAGCCATGACCCA
GTCACGTAGCGATAGCGGAGTGTATAATTCTTGAAGACGAAAGGGCCTCGTGATACGCCTATTTTTATAG
GTTAATGTCATGATAATAATGGTTTCTTAGACGTCAGGTGGCACTTTTCGGGGAAATGTGCGCGGAACCC
CTATTTGTTTATTTTTCTAAATACATTCAAATATGTATCCGCTCATGAGACAATAACCCTGATAAATGCT
TCAATAATATTGAAAAAGGAAGAGTATGAGTATTCAACATTTCCGTGTCGCCCTTATTCCCTTTTTTGCG
GCATTTTGCCTTCCTGTTTTTGCTCACCCAGAAACGCTGGTGAAAGTAAAAGATGCTGAAGATCAGTTGG
GTGCACGAGTGGGTTACATCGAACTGGATCTCAACAGCGGTAAGATCCTTGAGAGTTTTCGCCCCGAAGA
ACGTTTTCCAATGATGAGCACTTTTAAAGTTCTGCTATGTGGCGCGGTATTATCCCGTGTTGACGCCGGG
CAAGAGCAACTCGGTCGCCGCATACACTATTCTCAGAATGACTTGGTTGAGTACTCACCAGTCACAGAAA
AGCATCTTACGGATGGCATGACAGTAAGAGAATTATGCAGTGCTGCCATAACCATGAGTGATAACACTGC
GGCCAACTTACTTCTGACAACGATCGGAGGACCGAAGGAGCTAACCGCTTTTTTGCACAACATGGGGGAT
CATGTAACTCGCCTTGATCGTTGGGAACCGGAGCTGAATGAAGCCATACCAAACGACGAGCGTGACACCA
CGATGCCTGCAGCAATGGCAACAACGTTGCGCAAACTATTAACTGGCGAACTACTTACTCTAGCTTCCCG
GCAACAATTAATAGACTGGATGGAGGCGGATAAAGTTGCAGGACCACTTCTGCGCTCGGCCCTTCCGGCT
GGCTGGTTTATTGCTGATAAATCTGGAGCCGGTGAGCGTGGGTCTCGCGGTATCATTGCAGCACTGGGGC
CAGATGGTAAGCCCTCCCGTATCGTAGTTATCTACACGACGGGGAGTCAGGCAACTATGGATGAACGAAA
TAGACAGATCGCTGAGATAGGTGCCTCACTGATTAAGCATTGGTAACTGTCAGACCAAGTTTACTCATAT
ATACTTTAGATTGATTTAAAACTTCATTTTTAATTTAAAAGGATCTAGGTGAAGATCCTTTTTGATAATC
TCATGACCAAAATCCCTTAACGTGAGTTTTCGTTCCACTGAGCGTCAGACCCCGTAGAAAAGATCAAAGG
ATCTTCTTGAGATCCTTTTTTTCTGCGCGTAATCTGCTGCTTGCAAACAAAAAAACCACCGCTACCAGCG
GTGGTTTGTTTGCCGGATCAAGAGCTACCAACTCTTTTTCCGAAGGTAACTGGCTTCAGCAGAGCGCAGA
TACCAAATACTGTCCTTCTAGTGTAGCCGTAGTTAGGCCACCACTTCAAGAACTCTGTAGCACCGCCTAC
ATACCTCGCTCTGCTAATCCTGTTACCAGTGGCTGCTGCCAGTGGCGATAAGTCGTGTCTTACCGGGTTG
GACTCAAGACGATAGTTACCGGATAAGGCGCAGCGGTCGGGCTGAACGGGGGGTTCGTGCACACAGCCCA
GCTTGGAGCGAACGACCTACACCGAACTGAGATACCTACAGCGTGAGCTATGAGAAAGCGCCACGCTTCC
CGAAGGGAGAAAGGCGGACAGGTATCCGGTAAGCGGCAGGGTCGGAACAGGAGAGCGCACGAGGGAGCTT
CCAGGGGGAAACGCCTGGTATCTTTATAGTCCTGTCGGGTTTCGCCACCTCTGACTTGAGCGTCGATTTT
TGTGATGCTCGTCAGGGGGGCGGAGCCTATGGAAAAACGCCAGCAACGCGGCCTTTTTACGGTTCCTGGC
CTTTTGCTGGCCTTTTGCTCACATGTTCTTTCCTGCGTTATCCCCTGATTCTGTGGATAACCGTATTACC
GCCTTTGAGTGAGCTGATACCGCTCGCCGCAGCCGAACGACCGAGCGCAGCGAGTCAGTGAGCGAGGAAG
CGGAAGAGCGCCTGATGCGGTATTTTCTCCTTACGCATCTGTGCGGTATTTCACACCGCATAAATTCCGA
CACCATCGAATGGTGCAAAACCTTTCGCGGTATGGCATGATAGCGCCCGGAAGAGAGTCAATTCAGGGTG
GTGAATGTGAAACCAGTAACGTTATACGATGTCGCAGAGTATGCCGGTGTCTCTTATCAGACCGTTTCCC
GCGTGGTGAACCAGGCCAGCCACGTTTCTGCGAAAACGCGGGAAAAAGTGGAAGCGGCGATGGCGGAGCT
GAATTACATTCCCAACCGCGTGGCACAACAACTGGCGGGCAAACAGTCGTTGCTGATTGGCGTTGCCACC
TCCAGTCTGGCCCTGCACGCGCCGTCGCAAATTGTCGCGGCGATTAAATCTCGCGCCGATCAACTGGGTG
CCAGCGTGGTGGTGTCGATGGTAGAACGAAGCGGCGTCGAAGCCTGTAAAGCGGCGGTGCACAATCTTCT
CGCGCAACGCGTCAGTGGGCTGATCATTAACTATCCGCTGGATGACCAGGATGCCATTGCTGTGGAAGCT
GCCTGCACTAATGTTCCGGCGTTATTTCTTGATGTCTCTGACCAGACACCCATCAACAGTATTATTTTCT
CCCATGAAGACGGTACGCGACTGGGCGTGGAGCATCTGGTCGCATTGGGTCACCAGCAAATCGCGCTGTT
AGCGGGCCCATTAAGTTCTGTCTCGGCGCGTCTGCGTCTGGCTGGCTGGCATAAATATCTCACTCGCAAT
CAAATTCAGCCGATAGCGGAACGGGAAGGCGACTGGAGTGCCATGTCCGGTTTTCAACAAACCATGCAAA
TGCTGAATGAGGGCATCGTTCCCACTGCGATGCTGGTTGCCAACGATCAGATGGCGCTGGGCGCAATGCG
CGCCATTACCGAGTCCGGGCTGCGCGTTGGTGCGGATATCTCGGTAGTGGGATACGACGATACCGAAGAC
AGCTCATGTTATATCCCGCCGTTAACCACCATCAAACAGGATTTTCGCCTGCTGGGGCAAACCAGCGTGG
ACCGCTTGCTGCAACTCTCTCAGGGCCAGGCGGTGAAGGGCAATCAGCTGTTGCCCGTCTCACTGGTGAA
AAGAAAAACCACCCTGGCGCCCAATACGCAAACCGCCTCTCCCCGCGCGTTGGCCGATTCATTAATGCAG
CTGGCACGACAGGTTTCCCGACTGGAAAGCGGGCAGTGAGCGCAACGCAATTAATGTGAGTTAGCTCACT
CATTAGGCACCCCAGGCTTTACACTTTATGCTTCCGGCTCGTATGTTGTGTGGAATTGTGAGCGGATAAC
AATTTCACACAGGAAACAGCTATGACCATGATTACGGATTCACTGGCCGTCGTTTTACAACGTCGTGACT
GGGAAAACCCTGGCGTTACCCAACTTAATCGCCTTGCAGCACATCCCCCTTTCGCCAGCTGGCGTAATAG
CGAAGAGGCCCGCACCGATCGCCCTTCCCAACAGTTGCGCAGCCTGAATGGCGAATGGCGCTTTGCCTGG
TTTCCGGCACCAGAAGCGGTGCCGGAAAGCTGGCTGGAGTGCGATCTTCCTGAGGCCGATACTGTCGTCG
TCCCCTCAAACTGGCAGATGCACGGTTACGATGCGCCCATCTACACCAACGTAACCTATCCCATTACGGT
CAATCCGCCGTTTGTTCCCACGGAGAATCCGACGGGTTGTTACTCGCTCACATTTAATGTTGATGAAAGC
TGGCTACAGGAAGGCCAGACGCGAATTATTTTTGATGGCGTTGGAATT
