>Addgene plasmid #55678 | RASL11B | addgene partial sequence | sequence record 92896 | pGEX5 5'-GGGCTGGCAAGCCACGTTTGGTG-3'
TCGGATCTGGTTCCGCGTGGATCCCGCCTCATCCAGAACATGTGTACCATCGCAGAGTACCCCGCCCCAG
GCAGCACCGCTGCCGACTGCTGCCTGGGGGCTGCGGGCCGCCGGCTCGTTAAGATCGCCGTGGTAGGGGC
CAGCGGCGTGGGCAAGACCGCTTTGGTGGTCCGATTCCTCACTAAACGATTCATCGGGGACTACGAACGA
AATGCAGGTAATCTCTACACAAGACAAGTTCACATAGAAGGAGAAACGCTGGCTATTCAGGTCCAGGACA
CTCCGGGCATCCAGGTGCACGAGAATGGCTTGAGTTGCAGCGAGCAGTTGAATCGCTGCATTCGCTGGGC
AGATGCCGTCGTCCTCGTGTTCTCCATCACGGACCACAAGAGCTACGAACTCATTAGCCAGCTCCACCAG
CACGTGCAGCAGCTGCACCCGGGCACTCGGCTGCCTGTGGTGTTGGTGGCTAACAAAGCTGACCTCCTAC
ACGTCAAGCAGGTGGACCCTCAGCTTGGCCTGCAACTGGCCAGCATGCTCGGCTGCTCCTTCTATGAAGT
ATCTGTCAGTGAAAATTACAACGACGTCTACAATGCTTTCCATGTCCTGTGCAAAGAAGTGAGCCCCAAG
CAGCAGCCCAGCAGCACCCCCGAGAAACGCAGAACTTCCCTCATCCCCAGACCCAAGTCGCCCAACATGC
AAGACCTGAAGAGGAGGTTTAAGCAGGCTCTGTCTGCCAAAGTGAGGACTGTCACGTCGGTCTGAGAATT
CATCGTGACTGACTGACGATCTGCCTCGCGCGTTTCGGTGATGACGGTGAAACCTCTGACACATGCAAGC
TCCCGGAGACGGTCACAGCTTGTCTGTAAGCGAATGCCGGGGAGCAGACAAGCCCGTCAGGCGCGTCAGC
GGGTGTTGGGC
