>Addgene plasmid #55678 | RASL11B | addgene partial sequence | sequence record 93028 | pGEX3 5'-CCGGGAGCTGCATGTGTCAGAGG-3'
CGCGCGAGGCAGATCGTCAGTCAGTCACGATGAATTCTCAGACCGACGTGACAGTCCTCACTTTGGCAGA
CAGAGCCTGCTTAAACCTCCTCTTCAGGTCTTGCATGTTGGGCGACTTGGGTCTGGGGATGAGGGAAGTT
CTGCGTTTCTCGGGGGTGCTGCTGGGCTGCTGCTTGGGGCTCACTTCTTTGCACAGGACATGGAAAGCAT
TGTAGACGTCGTTGTAATTTTCACTGACAGATACTTCATAGAAGGAGCAGCCGAGCATGCTGGCCAGTTG
CAGGCCAAGCTGAGGGTCCACCTGCTTGACGTGTAGGAGGTCAGCTTTGTTAGCCACCAACACCACAGGC
AGCCGAGTGCCCGGGTGCAGCTGCTGCACGTGCTGGTGGAGCTGGCTAATGAGTTCGTAGCTCTTGTGGT
CCGTGATGGAGAACACGAGGACGACGGCATCTGCCCAGCGAATGCAGCGATTCAACTGCTCGCTGCAACT
CAAGCCATTCTCGTGCACCTGGATGCCCGGAGTGTCCTGGACCTGAATAGCCAGCGTTTCTCCTTCTATG
TGAACTTGTCTTGTGTAGAGATTACCTGCATTTCGTTCGTAGTCCCCGATGAATCGTTTAGTGAGGAATC
GGACCACCAAAGCGGTCTTGCCCACGCCGCTGGCCCCTACCACGGCGATCTTAACGAGCCGGCGGCCCGC
AGCCCCCAGGCAGCAGTCGGCAGCGGTGCTGCCTGGGGCGGGGTACTCTGCGATGGTACACATGTTCTGG
ATGAGGCGGGATCCACGCGGAACCAGATCCGATTTTGGAGGATGGTCGCCACCACCAAAACGTGGCTTGC
CAGCCCTGCAAAGGCCATGCTATATACTTGCTGGATTTCAAGTACTTATCAATTTGTGGGGATAGCTTCA
ATACGTTTTTTTTAAAACAAAACTAATTTTGGGAAACGCATCCAGGCACATTTGGGTTCCATGTATTAAA
ACAACAATCAAAGAGCGTTCATACAACATGAAGTCCAGGAAGGGGTTACATGAAT
