[The description below was written by a language model from this plasmid's Addgene catalogue record.]
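Description:
RASL11B is a bacterial expression plasmid built on the pGEX2T backbone (about 4.9 kb without insert) and carrying the mouse Rasl11b coding sequence, which encodes a RAS-like small GTPase family member. The insert was placed by restriction cloning between the BamHI and EcoRI sites of the vector, and both sites are retained. The plasmid is maintained in E. coli at high copy number under ampicillin selection, and the record lists a BL21 (DE3) codon-plus derivative as the host, a strain type that supplies rare tRNAs and is generally used for producing recombinant eukaryotic proteins.

The record gives the promoter as lac. pGEX-series vectors are generally designed to drive IPTG-inducible expression of an insert fused to the C-terminus of glutathione S-transferase, with pGEX2T providing a thrombin cleavage site between GST and the cloned protein, so that the fusion can be captured on glutathione resin and the tag removed if desired. The catalogue entry does not explicitly list a tag or fusion, but the backbone, the BamHI/EcoRI cloning position and the GST-based sequencing primer fit a GST-RASL11B fusion arrangement. No feature table accompanies the record, so the insert size, the exact reading frame junction and any mutations cannot be confirmed here.

The stated purpose is expression of mouse RASL11B. The associated publication examines how RAS and RHO family GTPases directly regulate distinct phosphoinositide 3-kinase isoforms, suggesting the plasmid served to produce recombinant GTPase protein for biochemical or binding studies, though the record does not describe specific assays.
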