Addgene plasmid #55678: RASL11B
Purpose: expression of mouse RASL11B
Depositing lab: Julian Downward. Depositing organization: Cancer Research UK. Publication: RAS and RHO families of GTPases directly regulate distinct phosphoinositide 3-kinase isoforms. Fritsch R, de Krijger I, Fritsch K, George R, Reason B, Kumar MS, Diefenbacher M, Stamp G, Downward J. Cell. 2013 May 23;153(5):1050-63. doi: 10.1016/j.cell.2013.04.031. PubMed 23706742.
Backbone
  Vector backbone: pGEX2T
  Backbone manufacturer: GE Healthcare Life Sciences
  Backbone size w/o insert (bp): 4948
  Vector type: Bacterial Expression
Growth in bacteria
  Bacterial resistance: Ampicillin, 100 μg/mL
  Growth temperature: 37°C
  Growth strain: BL21 codon plus ril de3
  Copy number: High Copy
Gene/Insert
  Gene/Insert name: RASL11B
  Species: M. musculus (mouse)
  Entrez Gene: Rasl11b (a.k.a. 1190017B18Rik)
  Promoter: lac
  Cloning method: Restriction Enzyme; 5′ cloning site BamHI (not destroyed); 3′ cloning site EcoRI (not destroyed)
  Sequencing primers: 5′ lac promoter; 3′ GST-R
Terms and licenses: Academic/Nonprofit Terms; Industry Terms: Not Available to Industry
How to cite: RASL11B was a gift from Julian Downward (Addgene plasmid # 55678 ; http://n2t.net/addgene:55678 ; RRID:Addgene_55678)
